>Addgene plasmid #63281 | pFusX1-63 | depositor partial sequence | sequence record 105080 | pFusX1_TTG
AGTCTTAAGCGTCTCCCCCTGAACCTGACCCCGGACCAAGTGGTGGCTATCGCCAGCAACGGTGGCGGCA
AGCAAGCGCTCGAAACGGTGCAGCGGCTGTTGCCGGTGCTGTGCCAGGACCATGGCCTGACCCCGGACCA
AGTGGTGGCTATCGCCAGCAACGGTGGCGGCAAGCAAGCGCTCGAAACGGTGCAGCGGCTGTTGCCGGTG
CTGTGCCAGGACCATGGCCTGACCCCGGACCAAGTGGTGGCTATCGCCAGCAACAATGGCGGCAAGCAAG
CGCTCGAAACGGTGCAGCGGCTGTTGCCGGTGCTGTGCCAGGACCATGGCCTGACGAGACGTC
