>Addgene plasmid #63281 | pFusX1-63 | depositor partial sequence | sequence record 105081 | FusX1
CGTCTCCCCCTGACCCCGGACCAAGTGGTGGCTATCGAGACCGGCGCCGCTACGGGCGCGTCCCATTCGC
CATTCAGGCTGCGCAACTGTTGGGAAGGGCGATCGGTGCGGGCTCTTCGCTATTACGCCAGCTGGCGAAA
GGGGGATGTGCTGCAAGGCGATTAAGTTGGGAACGCCAGGGTTTTCCCAGTCACGACGTTGTAAAACGAC
GGCCAGTGAGCGCGCGTAATCGACTCACTATAGGGCGAATTGGGTACCGGGCCCCCCCTCGAGGTCCTCC
AGCTTTTGTTCCCTTTAGTGAGGGTTAATTGCGCGCTTGGCGTAATCATGGTCATAGCTGTTTCCTGTGT
GAAATTGTTATCCGCTCACAATTCCACACAACATACGAGCCGGAAGCATAAAGTGTAAAGCCTGGGGTGC
CTAATGAGTGAGCTAACTCACATTAATTGCGTTGCGCTCACTGCCCGCTTTCCACCGGTGGTCTCTGGCG
GCAAGCAAGCGCTCGAAACGGTGCAGCGGCTGTTGCCGGTGCTGTGCCAGGACCATGGCCTGACGAGACG
TCTAGACCAGCCAGGACAGAAATGCCTCGACTTCGCTGCTACCCAAGGTTGCCGGGTGACGCACACCGTG
GAAACGGATGAAGGCACGAACCCAGTGGACATAAGCCTGTTCGGTTCGTAAGCTGTAATGCAAGTAGCGT
ATGCGCTCACGCAACTGGTCCAGAACCTTGACCGAACGCAGCGGTGGTAACGGCGCAGTGGCGGTTTTCA
TGGCTTGTTATGACTGTTTTTTTGGGGTACAGTCTATGCCTCGGGCATCCAAGCAGCAAGCGCGTTACGC
CGTGGGTCGATGTTTGATGTTATGGAGCAGCAACGATGTTACGCAGCAGGGCAGTCGCCCTAAAACAAAG
TTAAACATTATGAGGGAAGCGGTGATCGCCGAAGTATCGACTCAACTATCAGAGGTAGTTGGCGTCATCG
AGCGCCATCTCGAACCGACGTTGCTGGCCGTACATTTGTACGGCTCCGCAGTGGATGGCGGCCTGAAGCC
ACACAGTGATATTGATTTGCTGGTTACGGTGACCGTAAGGCTTGATGAAACAACGCGGCGAGCTTTGATC
AACGACCTTTTGGAAACTTCGGCTTCCCCTGGAGAGAGCGAGATTCTCCGCGCTGTAGAAGTCACCATTG
TTGTGCACGACGACATCATTCCGTGGCGTTATCCAGCTAAGCGCGAACTGCAATTTGGAGAATGGCAGCG
CAATGACATTCTTGCAGGTATCTTCGAGCCAGCCACGATCGACATTGATCTGGCTATCTTGCTGACAAAA
GCAAGAGAACATAGCGTTGCCTTGGTAGGTCCAGCGGCGGAGGAACTCTTTGATCCGGTTCCTGAACAGG
ATCTATTTGAGGCGCTAAATGAAACCTTAACGCTATGGAACTCGCCGCCCGACTGGGCTGGCGATGAGCG
AAATGTAGTGCTTACGTTGTCCCGCATTTGGTACAGCGCAGTAACCGGCAAAATCGCGCCGAAGGATGTC
GCTGCCGACTGGGCAATGGAGCGCCTGCCGGCCCAGTATCAGCCCGTCATACTTGAAGCTAGACAGGCTT
ATCTTGGACAAGAAGAAGATCGCTTGGCCTCGCGCGCAGATCAGTTGGAAGAATTTGTCCACTACGTGAA
AGGCGAGATCACCAAGGTAGTCGGCAAATAACCCTCGAGCCACCCATGACCAAAATCCCTTAACGTGAGT
TACGCGTCGTTCCACTGAGCGTCAGACCCCGTAGAAAAGATCAAAGGATCTTCTTGAGATCCTTTTTTTC
TGCGCGTAATCTGCTGCTTGCAAACAAAAAAACCACCGCTACCAGCGGTGGTTTGTTTGCCGGATCAAGA
GCTACCAACTCTTTTTCCGAAGGTAACTGGCTTCAGCAGAGCGCAGATACCAAATACTGTCCTTCTAGTG
TAGCCGTAGTTAGGCCACCACTTCAAGAACTCTGTAGCACCGCCTACATACCTCGCTCTGCTAATCCTGT
TACCAGTGGCTGCTGCCAGTGGCGATAAGTCGTGTCTTACCGGGTTGGACTCAAGACGATAGTTACCGGA
TAAGGCGCAGCGGTCGGGCTGAACGGGGGGTTCGTGCACACAGCCCAGCTTGGAGCGAACGACCTACACC
GAACTGAGATACCTACAGCGTGAGCATTGAGAAAGCGCCACGCTTCCCGAAGGGAGAAAGGCGGACAGGT
ATCCGGTAAGCGGCAGGGTCGGAACAGGAGAGCGCACGAGGGAGCTTCCAGGGGGAAACGCCTGGTATCT
TTATAGTCCTGTCGGGTTTCGCCACCTCTGACTTGAGCGTCGATTTTTGTGATGCTCGTCAGGGGGGCGG
AGCCTATGGAAAAACGCCAGCAACGCGGCCTTTTTACGGTTCCTGGCCTTTTGCTGGCCTTTTGCTCACA
TGTTCTTTCCTGCGTTATCCCCTGATTCTGTGGATAACCGTATTACCGCCTTTGAGTGAGCTGATACCGC
TCGCCGCAGCCGAACGACCGAGCGCAGCGAGTCAGTGAGCGAGGAAGCGGAAGAGCGCCCAATACGCAAA
CCGCCTCTCCCCGCGCGTTGGCCGATTCATTAATGCAGCTGGCACGACAGGTTTCCCGACTGGAAAGCGG
GCAGTGAGCGCAACGCAATTAATACGCGTACCGCTAGCCAGGAAGAGTTTGTAGAAACGCAAAAAGGCCA
TCCGTCAGGATGGCCTTCTGCTTAGTTTGATGCCTGGCAGTTTATGGCGGGCGTCCTGCCCGCCACCCTC
CGGGCCGTTGCTTCACAACGTTCAAATCCGCTCCCGGCGGATTTGTCCTACTCAGGAGAGCGTTCACCGA
CAAACAACAGATAAAACGAAAGGCCCAGTCTTCCGACTGAGCCTTTCGTTTTATTTGATGCCTGGCAGTT
CCCTACTCTCGCGTTAACGCTAGCATGGATGTTTTCCCAGTCACGACGTTGTAAAACGACGGCCAGTCTT
AAG
