>Addgene plasmid #63281 | pFusX1-63 | addgene partial sequence | sequence record 114288 | pCR8_R1 5'-cgaaccgaacaggcttatgt-3'
CGTCACCCGGCAACCTTGGGTAGCAGCGAAGTCGAGGCATTTCTGTCCTGGCTGGTCTAGACGTCTCGTC
AGGCCATGGTCCTGGCACAGCACCGGCAACAGCCGCTGCACCGTTTCGAGCGCTTGCTTGCCGCCATTGT
TGCTGGCGATAGCCACCACTTGGTCCGGGGTCAGGCCATGGTCCTGGCACAGCACCGGCAACAGCCGCTG
CACCGTTTCGAGCGCTTGCTTGCCGCCACCGTTGCTGGCGATAGCCACCACTTGGTCCGGGGTCAGGCCA
TGGTCCTGGCACAGCACCGGCAACAGCCGCTGCACCGTTTCGAGCGCTTGCTTGCCGCCACCGTTGCTGG
CGATAGCCACCACTTGGTCCGGGGTCAGGTTCAGGGGGAGACGCTTAAGACTGGCCGTCGTTTTACAACG
TCGTGACTGGGAAAACATCCATGCTAGCGTTAACGCGAGAGTAGGGAACTGCCAGGCATCAAATAAAACG
AAAGGCTCAGTCGGAAGACTGGGCCTTTCGTTTTATCTGTTGTTTGTCGGTGAACGCTCTCCTGAGTAGG
ACAAATCCGCCGGGAGCGGATTTGAACGTTGTGAAGCAACGGCCCGGAGGGTGGCGGGCAGGACGCCCGC
CATAAACTGCCAGGCATCAAACTAAGCAGAAGGCCATCCTGACGGATGGCCTTTTTGCGTTTCTA
