[The description below was written by a language model from this plasmid's Addgene catalogue record.]
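Description:
pFusX1-63 is a bacterial library plasmid from the FusX TALE assembly system, a kit of pre-built intermediate modules designed to allow rapid, one-step construction of custom TAL effector arrays. It is built on the FusX1 backbone (about 3 kb without the insert), is maintained in E. coli as a high-copy plasmid, and is selected with spectinomycin. The record does not name the origin of replication or list other backbone features, and no feature table is provided. The use of pCR8-type sequencing primers suggests, but does not establish, a pCR8-derived vector.

The payload is a synthetic trimer of TALE repeats carrying the repeat-variable diresidues NG, NG and NN. Under the standard TALE recognition code these specify T, T and G, which matches the alternative insert name X1_TTG. This trimer fills RVD positions 1 to 3 of the final DNA-binding array, so the plasmid is one member of a set in which each possible three-RVD combination for that position block is held in its own clone. The insert was put in place using BsaI sites that were destroyed during cloning, as is typical of Golden Gate-style assembly with type IIS enzymes, which cut outside their recognition sequence and allow ordered, scarless joining of fragments.

In use, the plasmid is chosen when the first three bases of the intended target are TTG. It is then combined with the corresponding modules for later positions and a receiving vector to produce a full-length TALEN or other TALE fusion for genome editing. The plasmid has no stated expression elements of its own and serves purely as an assembly component.
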