Addgene plasmid #63281: pFusX1-63
Purpose: Encodes RVD positions 1-3 in TALEN assembly
Depositing lab: Stephen Ekker. Depositing organization: Mayo Foundation for Medical Education and Research. Publication: FusX: A rapid one-step TALE assembly system for genome science. Ma AC, McNulty MS, Tanya PL, Jarryd CM, Martinez-Galvez G, Argue DP, Lee HB, Urban MD, Bullard CE, Blackburn PR, Man TK, Clark KJ, Ekker SC. Hum Gene Ther. 2016 Jun;27(6):451-63. doi: 10.1089/hum.2015.172 PubMed 26854857.
Backbone
  Vector backbone: FusX1
  Backbone size w/o insert (bp): 3013
  Vector type: TALEN
Growth in bacteria
  Bacterial resistance: Spectinomycin, 50 μg/mL
  Growth temperature: 37°C
  Growth strain: DH5alpha
  Copy number: High Copy
Gene/Insert
  Gene/Insert name: NG NG NN (alt name: X1_TTG)
  Species: Synthetic
  Mutation: none
  Cloning method: Restriction Enzyme; 5′ cloning site BsaI (destroyed during cloning); 3′ cloning site BsaI (destroyed during cloning)
  Sequencing primers: 5′ pCR8_F1; 3′ pCR8_R1
Terms and licenses: Academic/Nonprofit Terms; Industry Terms: Not Available to Industry
How to cite: pFusX1-63 was a gift from Stephen Ekker (Addgene plasmid # 63281 ; http://n2t.net/addgene:63281 ; RRID:Addgene_63281)
